Addgene plasmid #157606: pD649-HAsp-PXDN(Trunc1)-COMP5AP-AviTag-9xHis
Purpose: Mammalian expression of cell-surface protein partial extracellular domain fused to COMP5AP-AviTag-9xHis. Protein is secreted from cells.
Depositing lab: Chris Garcia. Depositing organization: Stanford University. Publication: A Human IgSF Cell-Surface Interactome Reveals a Complex Network of Protein-Protein Interactions. Wojtowicz WM, Vielmetter J, Fernandes RA, Siepe DH, Eastman CL, Chisholm GB, Cox S, Klock H, Anderson PW, Rue SM, Miller JJ, Glaser SM, Bragstad ML, Vance J, Lam AW, Lesley SA, Zinn K, Garcia KC. Cell. 2020 Aug 20;182(4):1027-1043.e17. doi: 10.1016/j.cell.2020.07.025. PubMed 32822567.
Backbone
  Vector backbone: pD649
  Backbone size w/o insert (bp): 7153
  Vector type: Mammalian Expression
Growth in bacteria
  Bacterial resistance: Ampicillin, 100 μg/mL
  Growth temperature: 37°C
  Growth strain: DH5alpha
  Copy number: High Copy
Gene/Insert
  Gene/Insert name: PXDN
  Species: H. sapiens (human)
  Insert size (bp): 4359
  Entrez Gene: PXDN (a.k.a. ASGD7, COPOA, D2S448, D2S448E, MG50, PRG2, PXN, VPO, hsPxd01)
  Promoter: CMV/SP6
  Tag / fusion protein: COMP5AP-AviTag-9xHis (C terminal on backbone)
  Cloning method: Restriction Enzyme; 5′ cloning site GCGGCCGC (not destroyed); 3′ cloning site GGCGCGCC (not destroyed)
  Sequencing primers: 5′ ATTTAGGTGACACTATAG; 3′ CGTCGCACTCCATCACGGTG
Resource information
  A portion of this plasmid was derived from a plasmid made by: synthesis by ThermoFisher
Terms and licenses: Academic/Nonprofit Terms; Industry Terms: Not Available to Industry
Depositor comments: Some plasmids in this collection may have an IS4-like element ISVsa5 family transposase upstream of the CMV promoter.
How to cite: pD649-HAsp-PXDN(Trunc1)-COMP5AP-AviTag-9xHis was a gift from Chris Garcia (Addgene plasmid # 157606 ; http://n2t.net/addgene:157606 ; RRID:Addgene_157606)
