[The description below was written by a language model from this plasmid's Addgene catalogue record and pLannotate feature annotations shown in this document.]
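Description:
pD649-HAsp-PXDN(Trunc1)-COMP5AP-AviTag-9xHis is a mammalian expression plasmid of about 11.5 kb, built on the pD649 backbone, that produces a secreted, tagged form of part of the extracellular region of human peroxidasin (PXDN). It is maintained in E. coli at high copy through a ColE1/pUC-type origin and selected with ampicillin via a β-lactamase gene. The feature table also shows an SV40 promoter/EM7 promoter unit driving a puromycin N-acetyltransferase coding sequence (annotated as a fragment), followed by a short ble fragment and an SV40 polyadenylation signal, which could allow puromycin selection in mammalian cells, although the record does not state that it is used this way. Several very short annotations (KanR, lacZα, lac operator, rrnB T2, f1 ori fragments) appear to be backbone remnants rather than functional parts. The depositor notes that some plasmids in this collection may carry an IS4-like transposase element upstream of the CMV promoter; none is annotated here.

Expression is driven by the CMV enhancer and immediate-early promoter, followed by a fragment of CMV intron A and an SP6 promoter. The open reading frame begins with a signal peptide ("HAsp" in the name, though the annotation software matches part of this region to an immunoglobulin heavy-chain signal sequence) that directs the protein into the secretory pathway. The roughly 4.4 kb PXDN truncation follows, cloned between retained NotI and AscI sites. Downstream it is fused in frame to the cartilage oligomeric matrix protein coiled-coil, a pentamerising domain, then human placental alkaline phosphatase, an AviTag for enzymatic biotinylation and a polyhistidine tag, ending at a bGH polyadenylation signal. Pentamerisation raises binding avidity and the phosphatase gives an enzymatic readout, so the construct fits the associated study's screening of human IgSF cell-surface protein interactions.
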