Features (pLannotate 1.2.2; 24 found; start..end, strand, type, name):
    119..143     -  CDS            KanR (fragment): aminoglycoside phosphotransferase; aph(3')-Ia; confers resistance to kanamycin
    254..842     +  rep_origin     ori: high-copy-number ColE1/pMB1/pBR322/pUC origin of replication
   1067..1084    +  terminator     rrnB T2 terminator (fragment): transcription terminator T2 from the E. coli rrnB gene
   1109..1128    -  CDS            lacZα (fragment): LacZα fragment of β-galactosidase; lacZ fragment
   1582..1602    +  protein_bind   lac operator (fragment): The lac repressor binds to the lac operator to inhibit transcription in E. coli. This inhibition can be relieved by adding lactose or isopropyl-β-D-thiogalactopyranoside (IPTG). lac repressor encoded by lacI
   1843..2146    +  enhancer       CMV enhancer: human cytomegalovirus immediate early enhancer
   2147..2350    +  promoter       CMV promoter: human cytomegalovirus (CMV) immediate early promoter
   2486..2529    +  intron         CMV intron (fragment): modified intron A from human cytomegalovirus
   2581..2599    +  promoter       SP6 promoter: promoter for bacteriophage SP6 RNA polymerase
   2603..2640    +  CDS            IgH signal sequence (fragment): signal sequence from the mouse immunoglobulin heavy chain variable region
   2719..7107    +  CDS            PXDN: PXDN_HUMAN - Also known as KIAA0230, MG50, PRG2, VPO, VPO1. Experimental evidence at protein level: Swiss-Prot protein existence level 1. Displays low peroxidase activity and is likely to participate in H(2)O(2) metabolism and peroxidative reactions in the cardiovascular system. Plays a role in extracellular matrix formation. From Homo sapiens (Human).
   7204..7383    +  CDS            Comp (fragment): COMP_RAT - Experimental evidence at protein level: Swiss-Prot protein existence level 1. May play a role in the structural integrity of cartilage via its interaction with other extracellular matrix proteins such as the collagens and fibronectin. Can mediate the interaction of chondrocytes with the cartilage extracellular matrix through interaction with cell surface integrin receptors. Could play a role in the pathogenesis of osteoarthritis. Potent suppressor of apoptosis in both primary chondrocytes and transformed cells. Suppresses apoptosis by blocking the activation of caspase-3 and by indu
   7371..8823    +  CDS            SEAP (fragment): secreted alkaline phosphatase from human placenta The natural enzyme has a C-terminal transmembrane sequence that is replaced by a GPI anchor.
   8848..8889    +  CDS            AviTag™ (fragment): peptide tag that allows for enzymatic biotinylation
   8893..8916    +  CDS            8xHis: 8xHis affinity tag
   9062..9173    +  polyA_signal   bGH poly(A) signal: bovine growth hormone polyadenylation signal
   9174..9282    +  rep_origin     f1 ori (fragment): f1 bacteriophage origin of replication; arrow indicates direction of (+) strand synthesis
   9296..9625    +  promoter       SV40 promoter: SV40 enhancer and early promoter
   9673..9720    +  promoter       EM7 promoter: synthetic bacterial promoter&nbsp
   9739..10338   +  CDS            PuroR (fragment): puromycin N-acetyltransferase; pac from Streptomyces; confers resistance to puromycin
  10348..10473   +  CDS            ble (fragment): BLE_KLEPN - Experimental evidence at protein level: Swiss-Prot protein existence level 1. Binding protein with a strong affinity to the bleomycin family of antibiotics. Binds to CL990; an antimitotic-antibiotic compound. From Klebsiella pneumoniae.
  10468..10589   +  polyA_signal   SV40 poly(A) signal: SV40 polyadenylation signal
  10642..11502   -  CDS            AmpR: β-lactamase; bla; confers resistance to ampicillin, carbenicillin, and related antibiotics
  11505..89      -  promoter       AmpR promoter (fragment) (across the origin): bla
>Addgene plasmid #157606 | pD649-HAsp-PXDN(Trunc1)-COMP5AP-AviTag-9xHis | depositor full sequence | sequence record 304321 | Full Sequence
TTTCAATATTATTGAAGCATTTATCAGGGTTATTGTCTCATGAGCGGATACATATTTGAATGTATTTAGA
AAAATAAACAAATAGGGGTCAGTGTTACAACCAATTAACCAATTCTGAACATTATCGCGAGCCCATTTAT
ACCTGAATATGGCTCATAACACCCCTTGCTCATGACCAAAATCCCTTAACGTGAGTTACGCGCGCGTCGT
TCCACTGAGCGTCAGACCCCGTAGAAAAGATCAAAGGATCTTCTTGAGATCCTTTTTTTCTGCGCGTAAT
CTGCTGCTTGCAAACAAAAAAACCACCGCTACCAGCGGTGGTTTGTTTGCCGGATCAAGAGCTACCAACT
CTTTTTCCGAAGGTAACTGGCTTCAGCAGAGCGCAGATACCAAATACTGTTCTTCTAGTGTAGCCGTAGT
TAGCCCACCACTTCAAGAACTCTGTAGCACCGCCTACATACCTCGCTCTGCTAATCCTGTTACCAGTGGC
TGCTGCCAGTGGCGATAAGTCGTGTCTTACCGGGTTGGACTCAAGACGATAGTTACCGGATAAGGCGCAG
CGGTCGGGCTGAACGGGGGGTTCGTGCACACAGCCCAGCTTGGAGCGAACGACCTACACCGAACTGAGAT
ACCTACAGCGTGAGCTATGAGAAAGCGCCACGCTTCCCGAAGGGAGAAAGGCGGACAGGTATCCGGTAAG
CGGCAGGGTCGGAACAGGAGAGCGCACGAGGGAGCTTCCAGGGGGAAACGCCTGGTATCTTTATAGTCCT
GTCGGGTTTCGCCACCTCTGACTTGAGCGTCGATTTTTGTGATGCTCGTCAGGGGGGCGGAGCCTATGGA
AAAACGCCAGCAACGCGGCCTTTTTACGGTTCCTGGCCTTTTGCTGGCCTTTTGCTCACATGTTCTTTCC
TGCGTTATCCCCTGATTCTGTGGATAACCGTATTACCGCCTTTGAGTGAGCTGATACCGCTCGCCGCAGC
CGAACGACCGAGCGCAGCGAGTCAGTGAGCGAGGAAGCGGAAGGCGAGAGTAGGGAACTGCCAGGCATCA
AACTAAGCAGAAGGCCCCTGACGGATGGCCTTTTTGCGTTTCTACAAACTCTTTCTGTGTTGTAAAACGA
CGGCCAGTCTTAAGCTCGGGCCCCCTGGGCGGTTCTGATAACGAGTAATCGTTAATCCGCAAATAACGTA
AAAACCCGCTTCGGCGGGTTTTTTTATGGGGGGAGTTTAGGGAAAGAGCATTTGTCAGAATATTTAAGGG
CGCCTGTCACTTTGCTTGATATATGAGAATTATTTAACCTTATAAATGAGAAAAAAGCAACGCACTTTAA
ATAAGATACGTTGCTTTTTCGATTGATGAACACCTATAATTAAACTATTCATCTATTATTTATGATTTTT
TGTATATACAATATTTCTAGTTTGTTAAAGAGAATTAAGAAAATAAATCTCGAAAATAATAAAGGGAAAA
TCAGTTTTTGATATCAAAATTATACATGTCAACGATAATACAAAATATAATACAAACTATAAGATGTTAT
CAGTATTTATTATCATTTAGAATAAATTTTGTGTCGCCCTTAATTGTGAGCGGATAACAATTACGAGCTT
CATGCACAGTGGCGTTGACTCAATATTGGCCATTAGCCATATTATTCATTGGTTATATAGCATAAATCAA
TATTGGCTATTGGCCATTGCATACGTTGTATCTATATCATAATATGTACATTTATATTGGCTCATGTCCA
ATATGACCGCCATGTTGGCATTGATTATTGACTAGTTATTAATAGTAATCAATTACGGGGTCATTAGTTC
ATAGCCCATATATGGAGTTCCGCGTTACATAACTTACGGTAAATGGCCCGCCTGGCTGACCGCCCAACGA
CCCCCGCCCATTGACGTCAATAATGACGTATGTTCCCATAGTAACGCCAATAGGGACTTTCCATTGACGT
CAATGGGTGGAGTATTTACGGTAAACTGCCCACTTGGCAGTACATCAAGTGTATCATATGCCAAGTACGC
CCCCTATTGACGTCAATGACGGTAAATGGCCCGCCTGGCATTATGCCCAGTACATGACCTTATGGGACTT
TCCTACTTGGCAGTACATCTACGTATTAGTCATCGCTATTACCATGGTGATGCGGTTTTGGCAGTACATC
AATGGGCGTGGATAGCGGTTTGACTCACGGGGATTTCCAAGTCTCCACCCCATTGACGTCAATGGGAGTT
TGTTTTGGCACCAAAATCAACGGGACTTTCCAAAATGTCGTAACAACTCCGCCCCATTGACGCAAATGGG
CGGTAGGCGTGTACGGTGGGAGGTCTATATAAGCAGAGCTCGTTTAGTGAACCGTCAGATCGCCTGGAGA
CGCCATCCACGCTGTTTTGACCTCCATAGAAGACACCGGGACCGATCCAGCCTCCGCGGCCGGGAACGGT
GCATTGGAACGCGGATTCCCCGTGCCAAGAGTGACGTAAGTACCGCCTATAGAGTCTATAGGCCCACCCC
CTTGGCTTCGTTAGAACGCGGCTACAATTAATACATAACCTTATGTATCATACACATACGATTTAGGTGA
CACTATAGAATAACATCCACTTTGCCTTTCTCTCCACAGGTGTCCACTCCCAGGTCCAACTGCACCTCGG
TTCTATCGAAAACGCGCCTGCTAGCGCCACCATGAAGACCATCATTGCCCTGAGCTACATCTTCTGCCTG
GTGTTCGCTGCGGCCGCCGTTGTTGCTCAAAAACCTGGCGCTGGCTGCCCTAGCAGATGCCTGTGTTTTA
GAACCACCGTGCGGTGCATGCATCTGCTGCTGGAAGCTGTTCCTGCCGTGGCTCCTCAGACCTCCATCCT
GGACCTGCGGTTCAACCGGATCAGAGAAATCCAGCCTGGCGCCTTCAGACGGCTGAGAAACCTGAATACC
CTGCTGCTGAACAACAACCAGATCAAGAGAATCCCCAGCGGCGCCTTCGAGGACCTGGAAAATCTGAAGT
ACCTGTACCTCTACAAGAACGAGATCCAGAGCATCGACCGGCAGGCCTTCAAAGGACTGGCTTCCCTGGA
ACAGCTGTACCTGCACTTCAATCAGATCGAGACACTGGACCCCGACAGCTTTCAGCATCTGCCCAAGCTG
GAACGGCTGTTTCTGCACAACAACAGAATCACCCACCTGGTGCCAGGCACCTTCAACCACCTGGAATCCA
TGAAGCGGCTGCGGCTGGATAGCAACACCCTGCACTGTGATTGCGAGATCCTGTGGCTGGCCGACCTGCT
GAAAACATACGCCGAGTCTGGAAATGCCCAGGCCGCTGCCATCTGCGAGTACCCTAGAAGAATCCAGGGC
AGAAGCGTGGCCACCATCACACCCGAGGAACTGAATTGCGAGAGGCCCAGAATCACAAGCGAGCCCCAGG
ATGCCGATGTGACAAGCGGCAACACCGTGTACTTCACCTGTAGAGCCGAGGGCAACCCCAAGCCTGAGAT
CATCTGGCTGCGCAACAACAACGAGCTGAGCATGAAGACCGACAGCAGACTGAACCTGCTGGACGACGGC
ACCCTGATGATCCAGAACACCCAAGAGACAGACCAGGGCATCTACCAGTGCATGGCCAAGAATGTGGCCG
GCGAAGTGAAAACCCAAGAAGTGACCCTGAGATACTTCGGCAGCCCCGCCAGACCTACCTTTGTGATCCA
GCCTCAGAACACCGAGGTGCTCGTGGGAGAGTCTGTGACACTGGAATGTAGCGCCACAGGACACCCTCCA
CCTAGAATCAGCTGGACCAGAGGCGATAGAACCCCTCTGCCTGTGGACCCCAGAGTGAATATCACACCTT
CTGGCGGCCTGTACATCCAGAACGTGGTGCAAGGCGATAGCGGCGAGTATGCCTGCAGCGCCACCAACAA
TATCGATTCTGTGCACGCCACCGCCTTCATCATTGTGCAGGCCCTGCCTCAGTTCACCGTGACACCTCAG
GATAGAGTGGTCATCGAGGGCCAGACCGTGGATTTTCAGTGCGAGGCCAAGGGCAATCCTCCTCCTGTGA
TCGCTTGGACAAAAGGCGGCTCCCAGCTGTCCGTGGATAGAAGGCATCTGGTGCTGAGCAGCGGCACACT
GAGAATTAGCGGAGTGGCCCTGCACGATCAGGGCCAGTATGAGTGTCAGGCCGTGAACATCATCGGCAGC
CAGAAAGTGGTGGCCCACCTGACAGTGCAGCCTAGAGTGACCCCTGTGTTCGCCAGCATTCCTAGCGATA
CCACAGTGGAAGTGGGCGCCAATGTGCAGCTGCCTTGTTCTAGTCAGGGCGAGCCTGAGCCTGCCATCAC
ATGGAACAAAGACGGCGTGCAAGTGACCGAGAGCGGCAAGTTTCATATCAGCCCTGAGGGCTTCCTGACC
ATCAATGATGTGGGACCTGCCGACGCCGGCAGATATGAGTGTGTGGCCAGAAATACCATCGGCTCCGCCT
CCGTGTCTATGGTGCTGTCTGTGAATGTGCCCGACGTGTCCAGAAACGGCGATCCTTTTGTGGCCACCTC
TATCGTGGAAGCCATTGCCACCGTGGACCGGGCCATCAATAGCACCAGAACACACCTGTTCGACAGCCGG
CCTAGAAGCCCTAATGACCTGCTGGCCCTGTTCAGATACCCCAGAGATCCCTATACCGTGGAACAGGCCA
GAGCCGGCGAGATCTTTGAGAGAACCCTGCAGCTGATCCAAGAGCACGTGCAGCACGGACTGATGGTGGA
TCTGAATGGCACCAGCTACCACTACAACGACCTGGTGTCCCCACAGTACCTGAACCTGATCGCCAATCTG
TCTGGCTGCACAGCCCACAGAAGAGTGAACAACTGCAGCGACATGTGCTTCCACCAGAAGTACAGAACCC
ACGACGGAACCTGCAACAACCTGCAGCATCCTATGTGGGGAGCCAGCCTGACCGCCTTTGAAAGACTGCT
GAAGTCCGTGTACGAGAACGGCTTCAACACCCCTAGAGGCATCAACCCTCACCGGCTGTACAATGGACAT
GCCCTGCCTATGCCTCGGCTGGTGTCTACAACACTGATCGGCACCGAGACAGTGACCCCAGATGAGCAGT
TCACCCACATGCTGATGCAGTGGGGCCAGTTCCTGGATCACGATCTGGATTCTACCGTGGTGGCTCTGAG
CCAGGCCAGATTTTCTGATGGCCAGCACTGCAGCAACGTGTGCAGCAATGATCCTCCTTGCTTCAGCGTG
ATGATCCCTCCTAACGACTCCAGAGCTAGAAGCGGAGCCCGGTGCATGTTTTTTGTGCGGTCTAGCCCTG
TGTGCGGCAGCGGAATGACAAGCCTGCTGATGAATAGCGTGTACCCCAGGGAACAGATCAACCAGCTGAC
CTCCTACATCGACGCCTCCAATGTGTACGGCAGCACAGAGCACGAGGCCCGCTCTATTAGAGATCTGGCC
TCTCACAGAGGCCTGCTGAGACAGGGAATTGTGCAGAGAAGCGGCAAGCCTCTGCTGCCTTTTGCCACCG
GACCTCCAACCGAGTGCATGAGAGATGAGAACGAGAGCCCCATTCCTTGCTTTCTGGCCGGGGATCACAG
AGCCAATGAACAGCTGGGCCTGACCAGCATGCACACCCTGTGGTTCAGAGAGCACAATCGGATCGCCACA
GAGCTGCTGAAACTGAACCCTCACTGGGACGGCGACACCATCTACTACGAGACAAGAAAGATCGTGGGCG
CCGAGATTCAGCACATCACCTATCAGCACTGGCTGCCTAAGATCCTGGGCGAAGTGGGCATGAGAACACT
GGGCGAGTACCACGGCTACGACCCTGGAATCAACGCCGGCATCTTTAACGCCTTCGCCACCGCTGCCTTC
AGATTCGGACACACCCTGGTCAACCCTCTGCTGTACCGGCTGGACGAGAACTTCCAGCCTATCGCTCAGG
ACCATCTGCCACTGCACAAGGCCTTTTTCAGCCCCTTCCGGATCGTGAACGAAGGCGGAATCGATCCACT
GCTGAGAGGCCTGTTTGGCGTGGCCGGAAAGATGAGAGTTCCCAGCCAGCTGCTCAATACCGAGCTGACC
GAAAGACTGTTCAGCATGGCCCACACTGTGGCCCTGGATCTGGCCGCCATTAACATCCAGAGAGGCAGAG
ATCACGGCATCCCTCCATACCACGACTACCGGGTGTACTGCAATCTGAGCGCCGCTCACACCTTTGAGGA
TCTGAAGAATGAGATCAAGAACCCCGAGATCAGAGAGAAGCTGAAGAGACTGTACGGCTCTACCCTGAAC
ATCGATCTGTTTCCCGCTCTGGTGGTGGAAGATCTGGTGCCTGGAAGCAGACTGGGCCCTACACTGATGT
GTCTGCTGAGCACCCAGTTCAAGCGGCTGAGAGATGGCGACCGGCTTTGGTACGAAAACCCTGGCGTGTT
CAGCCCTGCTCAGCTGACCCAGATTAAGCAGACTAGCCTGGCCAGAATCCTGTGCGACAACGCCGACAAC
ATCACCAGAGTGCAGAGCGACGTGTTCAGAGTGGCCGAGTTTCCTCACGGCTATGGCAGCTGTGACGAGA
TCCCAAGAGTGGACCTGAGAGTGTGGCAGGACTGCTGCGAGGATTGCAGAACCAGAGGCCAGTTCAACGC
CTTCAGCTATCACTTCCGGGGCAGAAGAAGCCTGGAATTCAGCTACCAAGAGGACAAGCCCACCAAGAAA
ACCCGGCCTAGGAAGATCCCTTCTGTCGGCAGACAGGGCGAACACCTGAGCAATTCTACCAGCGCCTTCT
CCACCAGATCCGACGCCAGCGGAACAAACGACTTCCGCGAGTTCGTGCTCGAGATGCAGAAAACCATCAC
CGACCTGCGGACCCAGATCAAAAAGCTGGAAAGCAGGCTGTCCACCACCGAATGTGTGGATGCTGGCGGA
GAGTCCCACGCCAACAACACCAAGTGGAAGAAGGACGCCTGCACCATTTGCGAGTGCAAGGATGGCCAAG
TGACCTGCTTTGTGGAAGCCTGTCCTCCTGCTACATGCGCCGTGCCTGTTAATATCCCTGGCGCTTGTTG
TCCCGTGTGCCTGCAGAAGAGAGCCGAAGAGAAACCTGGCGCGCCGGAAGATCAAGTTGATCCAAGATTG
ATTGATGGCAAGGGCGGATCTCTGGAGGTGCTGTTCCAGGGACCAGGCGGAAGCGGCAATCCCGGCGGCG
ATCTGGCCCCCCAGATGCTGCGCGAGCTGCAGGAGACCAATGCCGCCCTGCAGGACGTGCGCGAGCTGCT
GCGCCACCGCGTGAAGGAGATCACCTTCCTGAAGAACACCGTGATGGAGTGCGACGCCTGCGGTATGCAG
CCCTCTAGAGGCTCCGGCTCCATCATCCCAGTTGAGGAGGAGAACCCGGACTTCTGGAACCGCGAGGCAG
CCGAGGCCCTGGGTGCCGCCAAGAAGCTGCAGCCTGCACAGACAGCCGCCAAGAACCTCATCATCTTCCT
GGGCGATGGGATGGGGGTGTCTACGGTGACAGCTGCCAGGATCCTAAAAGGGCAGAAGAAGGACAAACTG
GGGCCTGAGATACCCCTGGCCATGGACCGCTTCCCATATGTGGCTCTGTCCAAGACATACAATGTAGACA
AACATGTGCCAGACAGTGGAGCCACAGCCACGGCCTACCTGTGCGGGGTCAAGGGCAACTTCCAGACCAT
TGGCTTGAGTGCAGCCGCCCGCTTTAACCAGTGCAACACGACACGCGGCAACGAGGTCATCTCCGTGATG
AATCGGGCCAAGAAAGCAGGGAAGTCAGTGGGAGTGGTAACCACCACACGAGTGCAGCACGCCTCGCCAG
CCGGCACCTACGCCCACACGGTGAACCGCAACTGGTACTCGGACGCCGACGTGCCTGCCTCGGCCCGCCA
GGAGGGGTGCCAGGACATCGCTACGCAGCTCATCTCCAACATGGACATTGACGTGATCCTAGGTGGAGGC
CGAAAGTACATGTTTCGCATGGGAACCCCAGACCCTGAGTACCCAGATGACTACAGCCAAGGTGGGACCA
GGCTGGACGGGAAGAATCTGGTGCAGGAATGGCTGGCGAAGCGCCAGGGTGCCCGGTATGTGTGGAACCG
CACTGAGCTCATGCAGGCTTCCCTGGACCCGTCTGTGACCCATCTCATGGGTCTCTTTGAGCCTGGAGAC
ATGAAATACGAGATCCACCGAGACTCCACACTGGACCCCTCCCTGATGGAGATGACAGAGGCTGCCCTGC
GCCTGCTGAGCAGGAACCCCCGCGGCTTCTTCCTCTTCGTGGAGGGTGGTCGCATCGACCATGGTCATCA
TGAAAGCAGGGCTTACCGGGCACTGACTGAGACGATCATGTTCGACGACGCCATTGAGAGGGCGGGCCAG
CTCACCAGCGAGGAGGACACGCTGAGCCTCGTCACTGCCGACCACTCCCACGTCTTCTCCTTCGGAGGCT
ACCCCCTGCGAGGGAGCTCCATCTTCGGGCTGGCCCCTGGCAAGGCCCGGGACAGGAAGGCCTACACGGT
CCTCCTATACGGAAACGGTCCAGGCTATGTGCTCAAGGACGGCGCCCGGCCGGATGTTACCGAGAGCGAG
AGCGGGAGCCCCGAGTATCGGCAGCAGTCAGCAGTGCCCCTGGACGAAGAGACCCACGCAGGCGAGGACG
TGGCGGTGTTCGCGCGCGGCCCGCAGGCGCACCTGGTTCACGGCGTGCAGGAGCAGACCTTCATAGCGCA
CGTCATGGCCTTCGCCGCCTGCCTGGAGCCCTACACCGCCTGCGACCTGGCGCCCCCCGCCGGCACCACC
GACGCCGCGCACCCGGGTGGCGGAGGACTGAACGACATCTTCGAGGCTCAGAAAATCGAATGGCACGAAC
ATCACCATCACCATCACCATCACCATTAAGGCCGGCCTGTAGTCACTGGCACAACGCGTTACCCGGTAAG
CCAATCGGGTATACACGGTCGTCATACTGCAGACAGGGTTCTTCTACTTTGCAAGATAGTCTTGAGTAGT
AAAATAAATAGATAGAGAAAATCAGCCTCGACTGTGCCTTCTAGTTGCCAGCCATCTGTTGTTTGCCCCT
CCCCCGTGCCTTCCTTGACCCTGGAAGGTGCCACTCCCACTGTCCTTTCCTAATAAAATGAGGAAATTGC
ATCACAACACTCAACCCTATCTCGGTCTATTCTTTTGATTTATAAGGGATTTTGCCGATTTCGGCCTATT
GGTTAAAAAATGAGCTGATTTAACAAAAATTTAACGCGAATTAATTCTGTGGAATGTGTGTCAGTTAGGG
TGTGGAAAGTCCCCAGGCTCCCCAGCAGGCAGAAGTATGCAAAGCATGCATCTCAATTAGTCAGCAACCA
GGTGTGGAAAGTCCCCAGGCTCCCCAGCAGGCAGAAGTATGCAAAGCATGCATCTCAATTAGTCAGCAAC
CATAGTCCCGCCCCTAACTCCGCCCATCCCGCCCCTAACTCCGCCCAGTTCCGCCCATTCTCCGCCCCAT
GGCTGACTAATTTTTTTTATTTATGCAGAGGCCGAGGCCGCCTCTGCCTCTGAGCTATTCCAGAAGTAGT
GAGGAGGCTTTTTTGGAGGCCTAGGCTTTTGCAAAAAGCTCCCGGGAGCTTGTATATCCATTTTCGGATC
TGATCAGCACGTGTTGACAATTAATCATCGGCATAGTATATCGGCATAGTATAATACGACAAGGTGAGGA
ACTAAACCATGACCGAGTACAAGCCCACGGTGCGCCTCGCCACCCGCGACGACGTCCCCAGGGCCGTACG
CACCCTCGCCGCCGCGTTCGCCGACTACCCCGCCACGCGCCACACCGTCGATCCGGACCGCCACATCGAG
CGGGTCACCGAGCTGCAAGAACTCTTCCTCACGCGCGTCGGGCTCGACATCGGCAAGGTGTGGGTCGCGG
ACGACGGCGCCGCGGTGGCGGTCTGGACCACGCCGGAGAGCGTCGAAGCGGGGGCGGTGTTCGCCGAGAT
CGGCCCGCGCATGGCCGAGTTGAGCGGTTCCCGGCTGGCCGCGCAGCAACAGATGGAAGGCCTCCTGGCG
CCGCACCGGCCCAAGGAGCCCGCGTGGTTCCTGGCCACCGTCGGCGTCTCGCCCGACCACCAGGGCAAGG
GTCTGGGCAGCGCCGTCGTGCTCCCCGGAGTGGAGGCGGCCGAGCGCGCCGGGGTGCCCGCCTTCCTGGA
GACATCCGCGCCCCGCAACCTCCCCTTCTACGAGCGGCTCGGCTTCACCGTCACCGCCGACGTCGAGGTG
CCCGAAGGACCGCGCACCTGGTGCATGACCCGCAAGCCCGGTGCCTGACACGTGCTACGAGATTTCGATT
CCACCGCCGCCTTCTATGAAAGGTTGGGCTTCGGAATCGTTTTCCGGGACGCCGGCTGGATGATCCTCCA
GCGCGGGGATCTCATGCTGGAGTTCTTCGCCCACCCCAACTTGTTTATTGCAGCTTATAATGGTTACAAA
TAAAGCAATAGCATCACAAATTTCACAAATAAAGCATTTTTTTCACTGCATTCTAGTTGTGGTTTGTCCA
AACTCATCAATGTATCTTATCATGTCTGTATACCGTCGACCTCTAGCTAGAGCTTGGCGTAATCATGGTC
ATTACCAATGCTTAATCAGTGAGGCACCTATCTCAGCGATCTGTCTATTTCGTTCATCCATAGTTGCCTG
ACTCCCCGTCGTGTAGATAACTACGATACGGGAGGGCTTACCATCTGGCCCCAGCGCTGCGATGATACCG
CGAGAACCACGCTCACCGGCTCCGGATTTATCAGCAATAAACCAGCCAGCCGGAAGGGCCGAGCGCAGAA
GTGGTCCTGCAACTTTATCCGCCTCCATCCAGTCTATTAATTGTTGCCGGGAAGCTAGAGTAAGTAGTTC
GCCAGTTAATAGTTTGCGCAACGTTGTTGCCATCGCTACAGGCATCGTGGTGTCACGCTCGTCGTTTGGT
ATGGCTTCATTCAGCTCCGGTTCCCAACGATCAAGGCGAGTTACATGATCCCCCATGTTGTGCAAAAAAG
CGGTTAGCTCCTTCGGTCCTCCGATCGTTGTCAGAAGTAAGTTGGCCGCAGTGTTATCACTCATGGTTAT
GGCAGCACTGCATAATTCTCTTACTGTCATGCCATCCGTAAGATGCTTTTCTGTGACTGGTGAGTACTCA
ACCAAGTCATTCTGAGAATAGTGTATGCGGCGACCGAGTTGCTCTTGCCCGGCGTCAATACGGGATAATA
CCGCGCCACATAGCAGAACTTTAAAAGTGCTCATCATTGGAAAACGTTCTTCGGGGCGAAAACTCTCAAG
GATCTTACCGCTGTTGAGATCCAGTTCGATGTAACCCACTCGTGCACCCAACTGATCTTCAGCATCTTTT
ACTTTCACCAGCGTTTCTGGGTGAGCAAAAACAGGAAGGCAAAATGCCGCAAAAAAGGGAATAAGGGCGA
CACGGAAATGTTGAATACTCATATTCTTCCTT
