>Addgene plasmid #157606 | pD649-HAsp-PXDN(Trunc1)-COMP5AP-AviTag-9xHis | depositor partial sequence | sequence record 304322 | insert (extracellular domain truncation)
GTTGTTGCTCAAAAACCTGGCGCTGGCTGCCCTAGCAGATGCCTGTGTTTTAGAACCACCGTGCGGTGCA
TGCATCTGCTGCTGGAAGCTGTTCCTGCCGTGGCTCCTCAGACCTCCATCCTGGACCTGCGGTTCAACCG
GATCAGAGAAATCCAGCCTGGCGCCTTCAGACGGCTGAGAAACCTGAATACCCTGCTGCTGAACAACAAC
CAGATCAAGAGAATCCCCAGCGGCGCCTTCGAGGACCTGGAAAATCTGAAGTACCTGTACCTCTACAAGA
ACGAGATCCAGAGCATCGACCGGCAGGCCTTCAAAGGACTGGCTTCCCTGGAACAGCTGTACCTGCACTT
CAATCAGATCGAGACACTGGACCCCGACAGCTTTCAGCATCTGCCCAAGCTGGAACGGCTGTTTCTGCAC
AACAACAGAATCACCCACCTGGTGCCAGGCACCTTCAACCACCTGGAATCCATGAAGCGGCTGCGGCTGG
ATAGCAACACCCTGCACTGTGATTGCGAGATCCTGTGGCTGGCCGACCTGCTGAAAACATACGCCGAGTC
TGGAAATGCCCAGGCCGCTGCCATCTGCGAGTACCCTAGAAGAATCCAGGGCAGAAGCGTGGCCACCATC
ACACCCGAGGAACTGAATTGCGAGAGGCCCAGAATCACAAGCGAGCCCCAGGATGCCGATGTGACAAGCG
GCAACACCGTGTACTTCACCTGTAGAGCCGAGGGCAACCCCAAGCCTGAGATCATCTGGCTGCGCAACAA
CAACGAGCTGAGCATGAAGACCGACAGCAGACTGAACCTGCTGGACGACGGCACCCTGATGATCCAGAAC
ACCCAAGAGACAGACCAGGGCATCTACCAGTGCATGGCCAAGAATGTGGCCGGCGAAGTGAAAACCCAAG
AAGTGACCCTGAGATACTTCGGCAGCCCCGCCAGACCTACCTTTGTGATCCAGCCTCAGAACACCGAGGT
GCTCGTGGGAGAGTCTGTGACACTGGAATGTAGCGCCACAGGACACCCTCCACCTAGAATCAGCTGGACC
AGAGGCGATAGAACCCCTCTGCCTGTGGACCCCAGAGTGAATATCACACCTTCTGGCGGCCTGTACATCC
AGAACGTGGTGCAAGGCGATAGCGGCGAGTATGCCTGCAGCGCCACCAACAATATCGATTCTGTGCACGC
CACCGCCTTCATCATTGTGCAGGCCCTGCCTCAGTTCACCGTGACACCTCAGGATAGAGTGGTCATCGAG
GGCCAGACCGTGGATTTTCAGTGCGAGGCCAAGGGCAATCCTCCTCCTGTGATCGCTTGGACAAAAGGCG
GCTCCCAGCTGTCCGTGGATAGAAGGCATCTGGTGCTGAGCAGCGGCACACTGAGAATTAGCGGAGTGGC
CCTGCACGATCAGGGCCAGTATGAGTGTCAGGCCGTGAACATCATCGGCAGCCAGAAAGTGGTGGCCCAC
CTGACAGTGCAGCCTAGAGTGACCCCTGTGTTCGCCAGCATTCCTAGCGATACCACAGTGGAAGTGGGCG
CCAATGTGCAGCTGCCTTGTTCTAGTCAGGGCGAGCCTGAGCCTGCCATCACATGGAACAAAGACGGCGT
GCAAGTGACCGAGAGCGGCAAGTTTCATATCAGCCCTGAGGGCTTCCTGACCATCAATGATGTGGGACCT
GCCGACGCCGGCAGATATGAGTGTGTGGCCAGAAATACCATCGGCTCCGCCTCCGTGTCTATGGTGCTGT
CTGTGAATGTGCCCGACGTGTCCAGAAACGGCGATCCTTTTGTGGCCACCTCTATCGTGGAAGCCATTGC
CACCGTGGACCGGGCCATCAATAGCACCAGAACACACCTGTTCGACAGCCGGCCTAGAAGCCCTAATGAC
CTGCTGGCCCTGTTCAGATACCCCAGAGATCCCTATACCGTGGAACAGGCCAGAGCCGGCGAGATCTTTG
AGAGAACCCTGCAGCTGATCCAAGAGCACGTGCAGCACGGACTGATGGTGGATCTGAATGGCACCAGCTA
CCACTACAACGACCTGGTGTCCCCACAGTACCTGAACCTGATCGCCAATCTGTCTGGCTGCACAGCCCAC
AGAAGAGTGAACAACTGCAGCGACATGTGCTTCCACCAGAAGTACAGAACCCACGACGGAACCTGCAACA
ACCTGCAGCATCCTATGTGGGGAGCCAGCCTGACCGCCTTTGAAAGACTGCTGAAGTCCGTGTACGAGAA
CGGCTTCAACACCCCTAGAGGCATCAACCCTCACCGGCTGTACAATGGACATGCCCTGCCTATGCCTCGG
CTGGTGTCTACAACACTGATCGGCACCGAGACAGTGACCCCAGATGAGCAGTTCACCCACATGCTGATGC
AGTGGGGCCAGTTCCTGGATCACGATCTGGATTCTACCGTGGTGGCTCTGAGCCAGGCCAGATTTTCTGA
TGGCCAGCACTGCAGCAACGTGTGCAGCAATGATCCTCCTTGCTTCAGCGTGATGATCCCTCCTAACGAC
TCCAGAGCTAGAAGCGGAGCCCGGTGCATGTTTTTTGTGCGGTCTAGCCCTGTGTGCGGCAGCGGAATGA
CAAGCCTGCTGATGAATAGCGTGTACCCCAGGGAACAGATCAACCAGCTGACCTCCTACATCGACGCCTC
CAATGTGTACGGCAGCACAGAGCACGAGGCCCGCTCTATTAGAGATCTGGCCTCTCACAGAGGCCTGCTG
AGACAGGGAATTGTGCAGAGAAGCGGCAAGCCTCTGCTGCCTTTTGCCACCGGACCTCCAACCGAGTGCA
TGAGAGATGAGAACGAGAGCCCCATTCCTTGCTTTCTGGCCGGGGATCACAGAGCCAATGAACAGCTGGG
CCTGACCAGCATGCACACCCTGTGGTTCAGAGAGCACAATCGGATCGCCACAGAGCTGCTGAAACTGAAC
CCTCACTGGGACGGCGACACCATCTACTACGAGACAAGAAAGATCGTGGGCGCCGAGATTCAGCACATCA
CCTATCAGCACTGGCTGCCTAAGATCCTGGGCGAAGTGGGCATGAGAACACTGGGCGAGTACCACGGCTA
CGACCCTGGAATCAACGCCGGCATCTTTAACGCCTTCGCCACCGCTGCCTTCAGATTCGGACACACCCTG
GTCAACCCTCTGCTGTACCGGCTGGACGAGAACTTCCAGCCTATCGCTCAGGACCATCTGCCACTGCACA
AGGCCTTTTTCAGCCCCTTCCGGATCGTGAACGAAGGCGGAATCGATCCACTGCTGAGAGGCCTGTTTGG
CGTGGCCGGAAAGATGAGAGTTCCCAGCCAGCTGCTCAATACCGAGCTGACCGAAAGACTGTTCAGCATG
GCCCACACTGTGGCCCTGGATCTGGCCGCCATTAACATCCAGAGAGGCAGAGATCACGGCATCCCTCCAT
ACCACGACTACCGGGTGTACTGCAATCTGAGCGCCGCTCACACCTTTGAGGATCTGAAGAATGAGATCAA
GAACCCCGAGATCAGAGAGAAGCTGAAGAGACTGTACGGCTCTACCCTGAACATCGATCTGTTTCCCGCT
CTGGTGGTGGAAGATCTGGTGCCTGGAAGCAGACTGGGCCCTACACTGATGTGTCTGCTGAGCACCCAGT
TCAAGCGGCTGAGAGATGGCGACCGGCTTTGGTACGAAAACCCTGGCGTGTTCAGCCCTGCTCAGCTGAC
CCAGATTAAGCAGACTAGCCTGGCCAGAATCCTGTGCGACAACGCCGACAACATCACCAGAGTGCAGAGC
GACGTGTTCAGAGTGGCCGAGTTTCCTCACGGCTATGGCAGCTGTGACGAGATCCCAAGAGTGGACCTGA
GAGTGTGGCAGGACTGCTGCGAGGATTGCAGAACCAGAGGCCAGTTCAACGCCTTCAGCTATCACTTCCG
GGGCAGAAGAAGCCTGGAATTCAGCTACCAAGAGGACAAGCCCACCAAGAAAACCCGGCCTAGGAAGATC
CCTTCTGTCGGCAGACAGGGCGAACACCTGAGCAATTCTACCAGCGCCTTCTCCACCAGATCCGACGCCA
GCGGAACAAACGACTTCCGCGAGTTCGTGCTCGAGATGCAGAAAACCATCACCGACCTGCGGACCCAGAT
CAAAAAGCTGGAAAGCAGGCTGTCCACCACCGAATGTGTGGATGCTGGCGGAGAGTCCCACGCCAACAAC
ACCAAGTGGAAGAAGGACGCCTGCACCATTTGCGAGTGCAAGGATGGCCAAGTGACCTGCTTTGTGGAAG
CCTGTCCTCCTGCTACATGCGCCGTGCCTGTTAATATCCCTGGCGCTTGTTGTCCCGTGTGCCTGCAGAA
GAGAGCCGAAGAGAAACCT
